Addgene plasmid #49221: pCru5-GGG/ACC-mEGFP-IRES-mCherry
Purpose: Retroviral expression vector. Contains an altered Kozak sequence and/or upstream open reading frames to modulate expression at the level of translation.
Depositing lab: Clifford Wang. Depositing organization: Stanford University. Publication: Tuning gene expression with synthetic upstream open reading frames. Ferreira JP, Overton KW, Wang CL. Proc Natl Acad Sci U S A. 2013 Jul 9;110(28):11284-9. doi: 10.1073/pnas.1305590110. Epub 2013 Jun 24. PubMed 23798422.
Backbone
  Vector backbone: pCru5
  Total vector size (bp): 6983
  Vector type: Mammalian Expression, Retroviral, Synthetic Biology
Growth in bacteria
  Bacterial resistance: Ampicillin, 100 μg/mL
  Growth temperature: 37°C
  Growth strain: Top10
  Copy number: High Copy
Gene/Insert 1
  Gene/Insert name: mEGFP
  Species: Synthetic
  Insert size (bp): 732
  Promoter: Viral LTR (or CMV)
  Tag / fusion protein: SfuI site to create C-terminal fusions (C terminal on insert)
  Cloning method: Restriction Enzyme; 5′ cloning site XhoI (not destroyed); 3′ cloning site NsiI (not destroyed)
  Sequencing primers: 5′ GGATACACGCCGCCCACGTG (5' to 3'); 3′ AGGGCGAGGGCGATGCCACCTA (5' to 3')
Gene/Insert 2
  Gene/Insert name: mCherry
  Species: Synthetic
  Insert size (bp): 711
  Promoter: Viral LTR (or CMV)
  Cloning method: Restriction Enzyme; 5′ cloning site BamHI (not destroyed); 3′ cloning site NotI (not destroyed)
  Sequencing primers: 5′ GTCACCTTCAGCTTGGCGG (5' to 3'); 3′ ATGGCGTTACTTAAGCTAG (5' to 3')
Terms and licenses: Academic/Nonprofit Terms; Industry Terms: Not Available to Industry
Depositor comments: Vector allows for control of transgene expression at the level of translation. It is 1 vector in a set of 9 that spans a range of expression levels. Sequencing through any part of the IRES sequence is not advised. Expression of gene downstream of IRES remains constant, despite varying expression of gene upstream.
How to cite: pCru5-GGG/ACC-mEGFP-IRES-mCherry was a gift from Clifford Wang (Addgene plasmid # 49221 ; http://n2t.net/addgene:49221 ; RRID:Addgene_49221)
