[The description below was written by a language model from this plasmid's Addgene catalogue record and pLannotate feature annotations shown in this document.]
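Description:
pCru5-GGG/ACC-mEGFP-IRES-mCherry is a 6,983 bp Moloney murine leukemia virus-based retroviral expression vector built on the pCru5 backbone for delivering a bicistronic fluorescent reporter into mammalian cells. It is maintained in E. coli as a high-copy plasmid through a ColE1/pUC-type origin and is selected with ampicillin via the β-lactamase gene.

On the viral side, a CMV enhancer/promoter is fused to a partial LTR, forming a hybrid 5′ LTR that drives genomic RNA transcription in packaging cells. After integration, expression would come from the viral LTR, consistent with the catalogue's "Viral LTR (or CMV)" promoter entry. This is followed by the MMLV Ψ packaging signal, a truncated gag lacking its start codon, and a pol fragment carrying the splice acceptor. These elements support encapsidation and processing of the transcript. A full MMLV LTR lies downstream of the cargo.

The payload is monomeric EGFP, cloned between XhoI and NsiI with an SfuI site for making C-terminal fusions, then an EMCV IRES and mCherry (BamHI/NotI). The "GGG/ACC" in the name presumably denotes the sequence context around the mEGFP start codon, although the record does not spell this out. The vector carries an altered Kozak sequence and/or upstream open reading frames that set how efficiently the first cistron is translated.

It is one of nine vectors spanning a range of expression levels. Because mCherry is translated from the IRES, its output stays constant while mEGFP varies, so it serves as an internal reference. The set is meant for tuning transgene expression at the translational level rather than through promoter strength, with mEGFP as a replaceable or fusable reporter.
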