Features (pLannotate 1.2.2; 15 found; start..end, strand, type, name):
     46..756     +  CDS            mEGFP: mEGFP is a basic (constitutively fluorescent) green fluorescent protein published in 2002, derived from Aequorea victoria. It has moderate acid sensitivity.
    903..1365    +  misc_feature   IRES: internal ribosome entry site (IRES) of the encephalomyocarditis virus (EMCV)
   1393..2100    +  CDS            mCherry: mCherry is a basic (constitutively fluorescent) red fluorescent protein published in 2004, derived from Discosoma sp.. It is reported to be a very rapidly-maturing monomer with low acid sensitivity.
   2159..2752    +  LTR            LTR: long terminal repeat from Moloney murine leukemia virus
   2761..2807    +  LTR            5' LTR (truncated) (fragment): truncated long terminal repeat from Moloney murine sarcoma virus
   2890..2938    -  CDS            lacI (fragment): lac repressor; lacI; The lac repressor binds to the lac operator to inhibit transcription in E. coli. This inhibition can be relieved by adding lactose or isopropyl-β-D-thiogalactopyranoside (IPTG).
   3124..3712    -  rep_origin     ori: high-copy-number ColE1/pMB1/pBR322/pUC origin of replication
   3886..4746    -  CDS            AmpR: β-lactamase; bla; confers resistance to ampicillin, carbenicillin, and related antibiotics
   4747..4851    -  promoter       AmpR promoter: bla
   5008..5311    +  enhancer       CMV enhancer: human cytomegalovirus immediate early enhancer
   5312..5515    +  promoter       CMV promoter: human cytomegalovirus (CMV) immediate early promoter
   5511..5691    +  LTR            3' LTR (ΔU3) (fragment): self-inactivating 3' long terminal repeat (LTR) from Moloney murine leukemia virus
   5754..6111    +  misc_feature   MMLV Ψ: packaging signal of Moloney murine leukemia virus (MMLV)
   6176..6592    +  CDS            gag (truncated): truncated Moloney murine leukemia virus (MMLV) gag gene lacking the start codon
   6602..6976    +  misc_feature   pol region: Moloney murine leukemia virus (MMLV) pol region containing the splice acceptor site
>Addgene plasmid #49221 | pCru5-GGG/ACC-mEGFP-IRES-mCherry | depositor full sequence | sequence record 73631 | pCru5-GGG/ACC-mEGFP-IRES-mCherry sequence 6983 bps
TCGAGTAACTAACTAAGGGATGGGTTGATTACCATGGGCGAATTCAGCAAGGGCGAGGAGCTGTTCACCG
GGGTGGTGCCCATCCTGGTCGAGCTGGACGGCGACGTAAACGGCCACAAGTTCAGCGTGTCCGGCGAGGG
CGAGGGCGATGCCACCTACGGCAAGCTGACCCTGAAGTTCATCTGCACCACCGGCAAGCTGCCCGTGCCC
TGGCCCACCCTCGTGACCACCCTGACCTACGGCGTGCAGTGCTTCAGCCGCTACCCCGACCACATGAAGC
AGCACGACTTCTTCAAGTCCGCCATGCCCGAAGGCTACGTCCAGGAGCGCACCATCTTCTTCAAGGACGA
CGGCAACTACAAGACCCGCGCCGAGGTGAAGTTCGAGGGCGACACCCTGGTGAACCGCATCGAGCTGAAG
GGCATCGACTTCAAGGAGGACGGCAACATCCTGGGGCACAAGCTGGAGTACAACTACAACAGCCACAACG
TCTATATCATGGCCGACAAGCAGAAGAACGGCATCAAGGTGAACTTCAAGATCCGCCACAACATCGAGGA
CGGCAGCGTGCAGCTCGCCGACCACTACCAGCAGAACACCCCCATCGGCGACGGCCCCGTGCTGCTGCCC
GACAACCACTACCTGAGCACCCAGTCCAAGCTGAGCAAAGACCCCAACGAGAAGCGCGATCACATGGTCC
TGCTGGAGTTCGTGACCGCCGCCGGGATCACTCTCGGCATGGACGAGCTGTACAAGTTCGAATAAGCATG
CATCTAGGGCGGCCAATTCCGCCCCTCTCCCTCCCCCCCCCCTAACGTTACTGGCCGAAGCCGCTTGGAA
TAAGGCCGGTGTGCGTTTGTCTATATGTGATTTTCCACCATATTGCCGTCTTTTGGCAATGTGAGGGCCC
GGAAACCTGGCCCTGTCTTCTTGACGAGCATTCCTAGGGGTCTTTCCCCTCTCGCCAAAGGAATGCAAGG
TCTGTTGAATGTCGTGAAGGAAGCAGTTCCTCTGGAAGCTTCTTGAAGACAAACAACGTCTGTAGCGACC
CTTTGCAGGCAGCGGAACCCCCCACCTGGCGACAGGTGCCTCTGCGGCCAAAAGCCACGTGTATAAGATA
CACCTGCAAAGGCGGCACAACCCCAGTGCCACGTTGTGAGTTGGATAGTTGTGGAAAGAGTCAAATGGCT
CTCCTCAAGCGTATTCAACAAGGGGCTGAAGGATGCCCAGAAGGTACCCCATTGTATGGGATCTGATCTG
GGGCCTCGGTGCACATGCTTTACATGTGTTTAGTCGAGGTTAAAAAAACGTCTAGGCCCCCCGAACCACG
GGGACGTGGTTTTCCTTTGAAAAACACGATGATAAGCTTGCCACAACCCGGGATCCGCCACCATGGTGAG
CAAGGGCGAGGAGGATAACATGGCCATCATCAAGGAGTTCATGCGCTTCAAGGTGCACATGGAGGGCTCC
GTGAACGGCCACGAGTTCGAGATCGAGGGCGAGGGCGAGGGCCGCCCCTACGAGGGCACCCAGACCGCCA
AGCTGAAGGTGACCAAGGGTGGCCCCCTGCCCTTCGCCTGGGACATCCTGTCCCCTCAGTTCATGTACGG
CTCCAAGGCCTACGTGAAGCACCCCGCCGACATCCCCGACTACTTGAAGCTGTCCTTCCCCGAGGGCTTC
AAGTGGGAGCGCGTGATGAACTTCGAGGACGGCGGCGTGGTGACCGTGACCCAGGACTCCTCCCTGCAGG
ACGGCGAGTTCATCTACAAGGTGAAGCTGCGCGGCACCAACTTCCCCTCCGACGGCCCCGTAATGCAGAA
GAAGACCATGGGCTGGGAGGCCTCCTCCGAGCGGATGTACCCCGAGGACGGCGCCCTGAAGGGCGAGATC
AAGCAGAGGCTGAAGCTGAAGGACGGCGGCCACTACGACGCTGAGGTCAAGACCACCTACAAGGCCAAGA
AGCCCGTGCAGCTGCCCGGCGCCTACAACGTCAACATCAAGTTGGACATCACCTCCCACAACGAGGACTA
CACCATCGTGGAACAGTACGAACGCGCCGAGGGCCGCCACTCCACCGGCGGCATGGACGAGCTGTACAAG
TAAGCGGCCGCTCGACGATAAAATAAAAGATTTTATTTAGTCTCCAGAAAAAGGGGGGAATGAAAGACCC
CACCTGTAGGTTTGGCAAGCTAGCTTAAGTAACGCCATTTTGCAAGGCATGGAAAAATACATAACTGAGA
ATAGAGAAGTTCAGATCAAGGTCAGGAACAGATGGAACAGCTGAATATGGGCCAAACAGGATATCTGTGG
TAAGCAGTTCCTGCCCCGGCTCAGGGCCAAGAACAGATGGAACAGCTGAATATGGGCCAAACAGGATATC
TGTGGTAAGCAGTTCCTGCCCCGGCTCAGGGCCAAGAACAGATGGTCCCCAGATGCGGTCCAGCCCTCAG
CAGTTTCTAGAGAACCATCAGATGTTTCCAGGGTGCCCCAAGGACCTGAAATGACCCTGTGCCTTATTTG
AACTAACCAATCAGTTCGCTTCTCGCTTCTGTTCGCGCGCTTCTGCTCCCCGAGCTCAATAAAAGAGCCC
ACAACCCCTCACTCGGGGCGCCAGTCCTCCGATTGACTGAGTCGCCCGGGTACCCGTGTATCCAATAAAC
CCTCTTGCAGTTGCATCCGACTTGTGGTCTCGCTGTTCCTTGGGAGGGTCTCCTCTGAGTGATTGACTAC
CCGTCAGCGGGGGTCTTTCATTTCCGACTTGTGGTCTCGCTGCCTTGGGAGGGTCTCCTCTGAGTGATTG
ACTACCCGTCAGCGGGGGTCTTCACATGCAGCATGTATCAAAATTAATTTGGTTTTTTTTCTTAAGTATT
TACATTAAATGGCCATAGTTGCATTAATGAATCGGCCAACGCGCGGGGAGAGGCGGTTTGCGTATTGGCG
CTCTTCCGCTTCCTCGCTCACTGACTCGCTGCGCTCGGTCGTTCGGCTGCGGCGAGCGGTATCAGCTCAC
TCAAAGGCGGTAATACGGTTATCCACAGAATCAGGGGATAACGCAGGAAAGAACATGTGAGCAAAAGGCC
AGCAAAAGGCCAGGAACCGTAAAAAGGCCGCGTTGCTGGCGTTTTTCCATAGGCTCCGCCCCCCTGACGA
GCATCACAAAAATCGACGCTCAAGTCAGAGGTGGCGAAACCCGACAGGACTATAAAGATACCAGGCGTTT
CCCCCTGGAAGCTCCCTCGTGCGCTCTCCTGTTCCGACCCTGCCGCTTACCGGATACCTGTCCGCCTTTC
TCCCTTCGGGAAGCGTGGCGCTTTCTCATAGCTCACGCTGTAGGTATCTCAGTTCGGTGTAGGTCGTTCG
CTCCAAGCTGGGCTGTGTGCACGAACCCCCCGTTCAGCCCGACCGCTGCGCCTTATCCGGTAACTATCGT
CTTGAGTCCAACCCGGTAAGACACGACTTATCGCCACTGGCAGCAGCCACTGGTAACAGGATTAGCAGAG
CGAGGTATGTAGGCGGTGCTACAGAGTTCTTGAAGTGGTGGCCTAACTACGGCTACACTAGAAGGACAGT
ATTTGGTATCTGCGCTCTGCTGAAGCCAGTTACCTTCGGAAAAAGAGTTGGTAGCTCTTGATCCGGCAAA
CAAACCACCGCTGGTAGCGGTGGTTTTTTTGTTTGCAAGCAGCAGATTACGCGCAGAAAAAAAGGATCTC
AAGAAGATCCTTTGATCTTTTCTACGGGGTCTGACGCTCAGTGGAACGAAAACTCACGTTAAGGGATTTT
GGTCATGAGATTATCAAAAAGGATCTTCACCTAGATCCTTTTAAATTAAAAATGAAGTTTGCGCAAATCA
ATCTAAAGTATATATGAGTAAACTTGGTCTGACAGTTACCAATGCTTAATCAGTGAGGCACCTATCTCAG
CGATCTGTCTATTTCGTTCATCCATAGTTGCCTGACTCCCCGTCGTGTAGATAACTACGATACGGGAGGG
CTTACCATCTGGCCCCAGTGCTGCAATGATACCGCGAGACCCACGCTCACCGGCTCCAGATTTATCAGCA
ATAAACCAGCCAGCCGGAAGGGCCGAGCGCAGAAGTGGTCCTGCAACTTTATCCGCCTCCATCCAGTCTA
TTAATTGTTGCCGGGAAGCTAGAGTAAGTAGTTCGCCAGTTAATAGTTTGCGCAACGTTGTTGCCATTGC
TACAGGCATCGTGGTGTCACGCTCGTCGTTTGGTATGGCTTCATTCAGCTCCGGTTCCCAACGATCAAGG
CGAGTTACATGATCCCCCATGTTGTGCAAAAAAGCGGTTAGCTCCTTCGGTCCTCCGATCGTTGTCAGAA
GTAAGTTGGCCGCAGTGTTATCACTCATGGTTATGGCAGCACTGCATAATTCTCTTACTGTCATGCCATC
CGTAAGATGCTTTTCTGTGACTGGTGAGTACTCAACCAAGTCATTCTGAGAATAGTGTATGCGGCGACCG
AGTTGCTCTTGCCCGGCGTCAACACGGGATAATACCGCGCCACATAGCAGAACTTTAAAAGTGCTCATCA
TTGGAAAACGTTCTTCGGGGCGAAAACTCTCAAGGATCTTACCGCTGTTGAGATCCAGTTCGATGTAACC
CACTCGTGCACCCAACTGATCTTCAGCATCTTTTACTTTCACCAGCGTTTCTGGGTGAGCAAAAACAGGA
AGGCAAAATGCCGCAAAAAAGGGAATAAGGGCGACACGGAAATGTTGAATACTCATACTCTTCCTTTTTC
AATATTATTGAAGCATTTATCAGGGTTATTGTCTCATGAGCGGATACATATTTGAATGTATTTAGAAAAA
TAAACAAATAGGGGTTCCGCGCACATTTCCCCGAAAAGTGCCACCAGCTTTGCTCTTAGGAGTTTCCTAA
TACATCCCAAACTCAAATATATAAAGCATTTGACTTGTTCTATGCCCTAGTTATTAATAGTAATCAATTA
CGGGGTCATTAGTTCATAGCCCATATATGGAGTTCCGCGTTACATAACTTACGGTAAATGGCCCGCCTGG
CTGACCGCCCAACGACCCCCGCCCATTGACGTCAATAATGACGTATGTTCCCATAGTAACGCCAATAGGG
ACTTTCCATTGACGTCAATGGGTGGAGTATTTACGGTAAACTGCCCACTTGGCAGTACATCAAGTGTATC
ATATGCCAAGTACGCCCCCTATTGACGTCAATGACGGTAAATGGCCCGCCTGGCATTATGCCCAGTACAT
GACCTTATGGGACTTTCCTACTTGGCAGTACATCTACGTATTAGTCATCGCTATTACCATGGTGATGCGG
TTTTGGCAGTACATCAATGGGCGTGGATAGCGGTTTGACTCACGGGGATTTCCAAGTCTCCACCCCATTG
ACGTCAATGGGAGTTTGTTTTGGCACCAAAATCAACGGGACTTTCCAAAATGTCGTAACAACTCCGCCCC
ATTGACGCAAATGGGCGGTAGGCATGTACGGTGGGAGGTCTATATAAGCAGAGCTCAATAAAAGAGCCCA
CAACCCCTCACTCGGGGCGCCAGTCCTCCGATTGACTGAGTCGCCCGGGTACCCGTGTATCCAATAAACC
CTCTTGCAGTTGCATCCGACTTGTGGTCTCGCTGTTCCTTGGGAGGGTCTCCTCTGAGTGATTGACTACC
CGTCAGCGGGGGTCTTTCATTTGGGGGCTCGTCCGGGATCGGGAGACCCCTGCCCAGGGACCACCGACCC
ACCACCGGGAGGTAAGCTGGCCAGCAACTTATCTGTGTCTGTCCGATTGTCTAGTGTCTATGACTGATTT
TATGCGCCTGCGTCGGTACTAGTTAGCTAACTAGCTCTGTATCTGGCGGACCCGTGGTGGAACTGACGAG
TTCGGAACACCCGGCCGCAACCCTGGGAGACGTCCCAGGGACTTCGGGGGCCGTTTTTGTGGCCCGACCT
GAGTCCAAAAATCCCGATCGTTTTGGACTCTTTGGTGCACCCCCCTTAGAGGAGGGATATGTGGTTCTGG
TAGGAGACGAGAACCTAAAACAGTTCCCGCCTCCGTCTGAATTTTTGCTTTCGGTTTGGGACCGAAGCCG
CGCCGCGCGTCTTGTCTGCTGCAGCATCGTTCTGTGTTGTCTCTGTCTGACTGTGTTTCTGTATTTGTCT
GAAAATATCGGCCCGGGCCAGACTGTTACCACTCCCTTAAGTTTGACCTTAGGTCACTGGAAAGATGTCG
AGCGGATCGCTCACAACCAGTCGGTAGATGTCAAGAAGAGACGTTGGGTTACCTTCTGCTCTGCAGAATG
GCCAACCTTTAACGTCGGATGGCCGCGAGACGGCACCTTTAACCGAGACCTCATCACCCAGGTTAAGATC
AAGGTCTTTTCACCTGGCCCGCATGGACACCCAGACCAGGTCCCCTACATCGTGACCTGGGAAGCCTTGG
CTTTTGACCCCCCTCCCTGGGTCAAGCCCTTTGTACACCCTAAGCCTCCGCCTCCTCTTCCTCCATCCGC
CCCGTCTCTCCCCCTTGAACCTCCTCGTTCGACCCCGCCTCGATCCTCCCTTTATCCAGCCCTCACTCCT
TCTCTAGGCGCCCCCATATGGCCATATGAGATCTTATATGGGGCACCCCCGCCCCTTGTAAACTTCCCTG
ACCCTGACATGACAAGAGTTACTAACAGCCCCTCTCTCCAAGCTCACTTACAGGCTCTCTACTTAGTCCA
GCACGAAGTCTGGAGACCTCTGGCGGCAGCCTACCAAGAACAACTGGACCGACCGGTGGTACCTCACCCT
TACCGAGTCGGCGACACAGTGTGGGTCCGCCGACACCAGACTAAGAACCTAGAACCTCGCTGGAAAGGAC
CTTACACAGTCCTGCTGACCACCCCCACCGCCCTCAAAGTAGACGGCATCGCAGCTTGGATACACGCCGC
CCACGTGAAGGCTGCCGACCCCGGGGGTGGACCATCCTCTAGACTGCCGGATC
