>Addgene plasmid #49221 | pCru5-GGG/ACC-mEGFP-IRES-mCherry | depositor partial sequence | sequence record 73632 | TIS region: NOT including RE sites and preceding stop codons
GGGATGGGTTGATTACCATGGGC
