>Addgene plasmid #49221 | pCru5-GGG/ACC-mEGFP-IRES-mCherry | addgene partial sequence | sequence record 75634 | LZRS-F 5'-TGGATACACGCCGCCCACGTG-3'
TCCTCTAGACTGCCGGATCTCGAGTAACTAACTAAGGGATGGGTTGATTACCATGGGCGAATTCAGCAAG
GGCGAGGAGCTGTTCACCGGGGTGGTGCCCATCCTGGTCGAGCTGGACGGCGACGTAAACGGCCACAAGT
TCAGCGTGTCCGGCGAGGGCGAGGGCGATGCCACCTACGGCAAGCTGACCCTGAAGTTCATCTGCACCAC
CGGCAAGCTGCCCGTGCCCTGGCCCACCCTCGTGACCACCCTGACCTACGGCGTGCAGTGCTTCAGCCGC
TACCCCGACCACATGAAGCAGCACGACTTCTTCAAGTCCGCCATGCCCGAAGGCTACGTCCAGGAGCGCA
CCATCTTCTTCAAGGACGACGGCAACTACAAGACCCGCGCCGAGGTGAAGTTCGAGGGCGACACCCTGGT
GAACCGCATCGAGCTGAAGGGCATCGACTTCAAGGAGGACGGCAACATCCTGGGGCACAAGCTGGAGTAC
AACTACAACAGCCACAACGTCTATATCATGGCCGACAAGCAGAAGAACGGCATCAAGGTGAACTTCAAGA
TCCGCCACAACATCGAGGACGGCAGCGTGCAGCTCGCCGACCACTACCAGCAGAACACCCCCATCGGCGA
CGGCCCCGTGCTGCTGCCCGACAACCACTACCTGAGCACCCAGTCCAAGCTGAGCAAAGACCCCAACGAG
AAGCGCGATCACATGGTCCTGCTGGAGTTCGTGACCGCCGCCGGGATCACTCTCGGCATGGACGAGCTGT
ACAA
